Addgene plasmid #212820: pcDNA5-FRT-TO-EGFR*-CUbo(K63R)-His6
Purpose: Constitutive or doxycycline-inducible expression of EGFR*-CUbo(K63R)-His6 in mammalian cells
Depositing lab: Helle Ulrich. Depositing organization: Institut fuer Molekulare Biologie (IMB Mainz). Publication: Ubiquiton-An inducible, linkage-specific polyubiquitylation tool. Renz C, Asimaki E, Meister C, Albanese V, Petriukov K, Krapoth NC, Wegmann S, Wollscheid HP, Wong RP, Fulzele A, Chen JX, Leon S, Ulrich HD. Mol Cell. 2024 Jan 18;84(2):386-400.e11. doi: 10.1016/j.molcel.2023.11.016. Epub 2023 Dec 15. PubMed 38103558.
Backbone
  Vector backbone: pcDNA5-FRT/TO
  Vector type: Mammalian Expression
  Selectable markers: Hygromycin
Growth in bacteria
  Bacterial resistance: Ampicillin, 100 μg/mL
  Growth temperature: 37°C
  Growth strain: Top10
  Copy number: High Copy
Gene/Insert
  Gene/Insert name: EGFR*
  Species: H. sapiens (human), S. cerevisiae (budding yeast)
  Entrez Gene: EGFR (a.k.a. ERBB, ERBB1, ERRP, HER1, NISBD2, NNCIS, PIG61, mENA)
  Tag / fusion protein: CUbo(K63R)-6xHis (C terminal on insert)
  Cloning method: Unknown
Terms and licenses: Academic/Nonprofit Terms; Industry Terms: Not Available to Industry
Depositor comments: pHU5144; cloning method: site-directed mutagenesis; CUbo(K63R) codon-optimized for mammalian cells Please note that this plasmid carries a mutation in the sequence encoding the extracellular domain of EGFR (L437I). This does not affect functionality of the construct.
How to cite: pcDNA5-FRT-TO-EGFR*-CUbo(K63R)-His6 was a gift from Helle Ulrich (Addgene plasmid # 212820 ; http://n2t.net/addgene:212820 ; RRID:Addgene_212820)
