[The description below was written by a language model from this plasmid's Addgene catalogue record and pLannotate feature annotations shown in this document.]
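Description:
pcDNA5-FRT-TO-EGFR*-CUbo(K63R)-His6 is a mammalian expression plasmid built on the pcDNA5-FRT/TO backbone, belonging to the "Ubiquiton" toolset for inducible, linkage-specific polyubiquitylation. It is maintained in E. coli through a high-copy ColE1/pUC-type origin and an ampicillin resistance gene. For mammalian cells it carries an FRT site directly upstream of a hygromycin resistance coding sequence followed by an SV40 poly(A) signal. In this arrangement, typical of the backbone, FLP-mediated integration into a genomic FRT landing site activates the marker and yields hygromycin-selectable, single-copy stable lines.

Expression is driven by the CMV enhancer/promoter followed by tet operator sequences (annotated as short tetO-containing fragments) and terminated by the bGH poly(A) signal. The cassette is therefore constitutive in ordinary cells and doxycycline-inducible in cells that express the Tet repressor. The annotated open reading frame contains a fragment of human EGFR of about 2 kb, which suggests that EGFR* is a truncated or modified receptor, although the record does not define the asterisk. Next come FKBP12 (FKBP1A), a fragment of S. cerevisiae ubiquitin, and a His tag. The FKBP and partial ubiquitin segments correspond to the CUbo(K63R) module, which is codon-optimized for mammalian cells and carries a lysine-63-to-arginine substitution introduced by site-directed mutagenesis. This change would be expected to block K63-linked chain extension on that moiety, making the construct a likely linkage control, though the record does not say so explicitly.

The feature table also detects a GFP (S65T-type) coding sequence immediately after the His tag, which neither the name nor the catalogue fields mention. The depositor notes an L437I change in the EGFR extracellular domain that does not affect function.
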