Features (pLannotate 1.2.2; 25 found; start..end, strand, type, name):
     28..80      -  misc_feature   bom (fragment): basis of mobility region from pBR322
    235..614     +  enhancer       CMV enhancer: human cytomegalovirus immediate early enhancer
    615..818     +  promoter       CMV promoter: human cytomegalovirus (CMV) immediate early promoter
    820..839     +  promoter       PLtetO-1 promoter (fragment): modified phage lambda PL promoter with tet operator sites (Lutz and Bujard, 1997)
    841..860     +  promoter       PLtetO-1 promoter (fragment): modified phage lambda PL promoter with tet operator sites (Lutz and Bujard, 1997)
    868..901     +  promoter       TRE3GV promoter (fragment): 3rd-generation Tet-responsive promoter that can be activated by binding of Tet-On® 3G, optimized for retroviral and lentiviral vectors
    984..3022    +  CDS            EGFR (fragment): precursor of human epidermal growth factor receptor
   3048..3371    +  CDS            FKBP1A: FKB1A_HUMAN - Also known as FKBP1, FKBP12. Experimental evidence at protein level: Swiss-Prot protein existence level 1. Keeps in an inactive conformation TGFBR1, the TGF-beta type I serine/threonine kinase receptor, preventing TGF-beta receptor activation in absence of ligand. Recruits SMAD7 to ACVR1B which prevents the association of SMAD2 and SMAD3 with the activin receptor complex, thereby blocking the activin signal. May modulate the RYR1 calcium channel activity. PPIases accelerate the folding of proteins. It catalyzes the cis-trans isomerization of proline imidic peptide bonds in oligop
   3381..3504    +  CDS            ubiquitin (fragment): Saccharomyces cerevisiae ubiquitin
   3507..3524    +  CDS            7xHis (fragment): 6xHis affinity tag
   3528..4238    +  CDS            GFP (S65T): GFP (S65T) is a basic (constitutively fluorescent) green fluorescent protein published in 1995, derived from Aequorea victoria.
   4292..4516    +  polyA_signal   bGH poly(A) signal: bovine growth hormone polyadenylation signal
   4520..4541    +  promoter       SV40 promoter (fragment): SV40 enhancer and early promoter
   4562..4795    +  rep_origin     f1 ori (fragment) (sequence partly withheld): f1 bacteriophage origin of replication; arrow indicates direction of (+) strand synthesis
   4800..4847    +  protein_bind   FRT: FLP-mediated recombination occurs in the 8-bp core sequence TCTAGAAA (Turan and Bode, 2011). FLP recombinase from the Saccharomyces cerevisiae 2μ plasmid
   4855..5877    +  CDS            HygR: aminoglycoside phosphotransferase from E. coli; aph(4)-Ia; confers resistance to hygromycin
   5887..6012    +  CDS            ble (fragment): BLE_KLEPN - Experimental evidence at protein level: Swiss-Prot protein existence level 1. Binding protein with a strong affinity to the bleomycin family of antibiotics. Binds to CL990; an antimitotic-antibiotic compound. From Klebsiella pneumoniae.
   6007..6128    +  polyA_signal   SV40 poly(A) signal: SV40 polyadenylation signal
   6201..6217    -  protein_bind   lac operator: The lac repressor binds to the lac operator to inhibit transcription in E. coli. This inhibition can be relieved by adding lactose or isopropyl-β-D-thiogalactopyranoside (IPTG). lac repressor encoded by lacI
   6225..6255    -  promoter       lac promoter: promoter for the E. coli lac operon
   6270..6291    -  protein_bind   CAP binding site: CAP binding activates transcription in the presence of cAMP. E. coli catabolite activator protein
   6304..6396    -  CDS            lacI (fragment): lac repressor; lacI; The lac repressor binds to the lac operator to inhibit transcription in E. coli. This inhibition can be relieved by adding lactose or isopropyl-β-D-thiogalactopyranoside (IPTG).
   6579..7167    -  rep_origin     ori: high-copy-number ColE1/pMB1/pBR322/pUC origin of replication
   7338..8198    -  CDS            AmpR: β-lactamase; bla; confers resistance to ampicillin, carbenicillin, and related antibiotics
   8199..8303    -  promoter       AmpR promoter: bla
>Addgene plasmid #212820 | pcDNA5-FRT-TO-EGFR*-CUbo(K63R)-His6 | addgene full sequence | sequence record 418931 | Addgene NGS Result
GACGGATCGGGAGATCTCCCGATCCCCTATGGTGCACTCTCAGTACAATCTGCTCTGATGCCGCATAGTT
AAGCCAGTATCTGCTCCCTGCTTGTGTGTTGGAGGTCGCTGAGTAGTGCGCGAGCAAAATTTAAGCTACA
ACAAGGCAAGGCTTGACCGACAATTGCATGAAGAATCTGCTTAGGGTTAGGCGTTTTGCGCTGCTTCGCG
ATGTACGGGCCAGATATACGCGTTGACATTGATTATTGACTAGTTATTAATAGTAATCAATTACGGGGTC
ATTAGTTCATAGCCCATATATGGAGTTCCGCGTTACATAACTTACGGTAAATGGCCCGCCTGGCTGACCG
CCCAACGACCCCCGCCCATTGACGTCAATAATGACGTATGTTCCCATAGTAACGCCAATAGGGACTTTCC
ATTGACGTCAATGGGTGGAGTATTTACGGTAAACTGCCCACTTGGCAGTACATCAAGTGTATCATATGCC
AAGTACGCCCCCTATTGACGTCAATGACGGTAAATGGCCCGCCTGGCATTATGCCCAGTACATGACCTTA
TGGGACTTTCCTACTTGGCAGTACATCTACGTATTAGTCATCGCTATTACCATGGTGATGCGGTTTTGGC
AGTACATCAATGGGCGTGGATAGCGGTTTGACTCACGGGGATTTCCAAGTCTCCACCCCATTGACGTCAA
TGGGAGTTTGTTTTGGCACCAAAATCAACGGGACTTTCCAAAATGTCGTAACAACTCCGCCCCATTGACG
CAAATGGGCGGTAGGCGTGTACGGTGGGAGGTCTATATAAGCAGAGCTCTCCCTATCAGTGATAGAGATC
TCCCTATCAGTGATAGAGATCGTCGACGAGCTCGTTTAGTGAACCGTCAGATCGCCTGGAGACGCCATCC
ACGCTGTTTTGACCTCCATAGAAGACACCGGGACCGATCCAGCCTCCGGACTCTAGCGTTTAAACTTAAG
CTTATGCGACCCTCCGGGACGGCCGGGGCAGCGCTCCTGGCGCTGCTGGCTGCGCTCTGCCCGGCGAGTC
GGGCTCTGGAGGAAAAGAAAGTTTGCCAAGGCACGAGTAACAAGCTCACGCAGTTGGGCACTTTTGAAGA
TCATTTTCTCAGCCTCCAGAGGATGTTCAATAACTGTGAGGTGGTCCTTGGGAATTTGGAAATTACCTAT
GTGCAGAGGAATTATGATCTTTCCTTCTTAAAGACCATCCAGGAGGTGGCTGGTTATGTCCTCATTGCCC
TCAACACAGTGGAGCGAATTCCTTTGGAAAACCTGCAGATCATCAGAGGAAATATGTACTACGAAAATTC
CTATGCCTTAGCAGTCTTATCTAACTATGATGCAAATAAAACCGGACTGAAGGAGCTGCCCATGAGAAAT
TTACAGGAAATCCTGCATGGCGCCGTGCGGTTCAGCAACAACCCTGCCCTGTGCAACGTGGAGAGCATCC
AGTGGCGGGACATAGTCAGCAGTGACTTTCTCAGCAACATGTCGATGGACTTCCAGAACCACCTGGGCAG
CTGCCAAAAGTGTGATCCAAGCTGTCCCAATGGGAGCTGCTGGGGTGCAGGAGAGGAGAACTGCCAGAAA
CTGACCAAAATCATCTGTGCCCAGCAGTGCTCCGGGCGCTGCCGTGGCAAGTCCCCCAGTGACTGCTGCC
ACAACCAGTGTGCTGCAGGCTGCACAGGCCCCCGGGAGAGCGACTGCCTGGTCTGCCGCAAATTCCGAGA
CGAAGCCACGTGCAAGGACACCTGCCCCCCACTCATGCTCTACAACCCCACCACGTACCAGATGGATGTG
AACCCCGAGGGCAAATACAGCTTTGGTGCCACCTGCGTGAAGAAGTGTCCCCGTAATTATGTGGTGACAG
ATCACGGCTCGTGCGTCCGAGCCTGTGGGGCCGACAGCTATGAGATGGAGGAAGACGGCGTCCGCAAGTG
TAAGAAGTGCGAAGGGCCTTGCCGCAAAGTGTGTAACGGAATAGGTATTGGTGAATTTAAAGACTCACTC
TCCATAAATGCTACGAATATTAAACACTTCAAAAACTGCACCTCCATCAGTGGCGATCTCCACATCCTGC
CGGTGGCATTTAGGGGTGACTCCTTCACACATACTCCTCCTCTGGATCCACAGGAACTGGATATTCTGAA
AACCGTAAAGGAAATCACAGGGTTTTTGCTGATTCAGGCTTGGCCTGAAAACAGGACGGACCTCCATGCC
TTTGAGAACCTAGAAATCATACGCGGCAGGACCAAGCAACATGGTCAGTTTTCTATTGCAGTCGTCAGCC
TGAACATAACATCCTTGGGATTACGCTCCCTCAAGGAGATAAGTGATGGAGATGTGATAATTTCAGGAAA
CAAAAATTTGTGCTATGCAAATACAATAAACTGGAAAAAACTGTTTGGGACCTCCGGTCAGAAAACCAAA
ATTATAAGCAACAGAGGTGAAAACAGCTGCAAGGCCACAGGCCAGGTCTGCCATGCCTTGTGCTCCCCCG
AGGGCTGCTGGGGCCCGGAGCCCAGGGACTGCGTCTCTTGCCGGAATGTCAGCCGAGGCAGGGAATGCGT
GGACAAGTGCAACCTTCTGGAGGGTGAGCCAAGGGAGTTTGTGGAGAACTCTGAGTGCATACAGTGCCAC
CCAGAGTGCCTGCCTCAGGCCATGAACATCACCTGCACAGGACGGGGACCAGACAACTGTATCCAGTGTG
CCCACTACATTGACGGCCCCCACTGCGTCAAGACCTGCCCGGCAGGAGTCATGGGAGAAAACAACACCCT
GGTCTGGAAGTACGCAGACGCCGGCCATGTGTGCCACCTGTGCCATCCAAACTGCACCTACGGATGCACT
GGGCCAGGTCTTGAAGGCTGTCCAACGAATGGGCCTAAGATCCCATCGATAGCCACTGGGATGGTGGGGG
CCCTCCTCTTGCTGCTGGTGGTGGCCCTGGGGATCGGCCTCTTCATGCGAAGGCGCCACATCGTTCGGAA
GCGCACGCTGCGTCGACTGGGTACCGAGCTCGGATCCATGGGAGTGCAGGTGGAAACCATCTCCCCAGGA
GACGGGCGCACCTTCCCCAAGCGCGGCCAGACCTGCGTGGTGCACTACACCGGGATGCTTGAAGATGGAA
AGAAATTTGATTCCTCCCGGGACAGAAACAAGCCCTTTAAGTTTATGCTAGGCAAGCAGGAGGTGATCCG
AGGCTGGGAAGAAGGGGTTGCCCAGATGAGTGTGGGTCAGAGAGCCAAACTGACTATATCTCCAGATTAT
GCCTATGGTGCCACTGGGCACCCAGGCATCATCCCACCACATGCCACTCTCGTCTTCGATGTGGAGCTTC
TAAAACTGGAAGGGTCGACCGGTATCCCTCCAGATCAACAAAGATTGATCTTTGCCGGTAAGCAGCTAGA
AGACGGTAGAACGCTGTCTGATTACAACATTCAGCGAGAGTCCACCTTACATCTTGTGCTAAGGCTAAGA
GGTGTTCATCACCATCACCATCACTAAAGTAAAGGAGAAGAACTTTTCACTGGAGTTGTCCCAATTCTTG
TTGAATTAGATGGTGATGTTAATGGGCACAAATTTTCTGTCAGTGGAGAGGGTGAAGGTGATGCAACATA
CGGAAAACTTACCCTTAAATTTATTTGCACTACTGGAAAACTACCTGTTCCATGGCCAACACTGGTCACC
ACTTTCACTTATGGTGTTCAATGCTTCTCGAGATACCCAGACCATATGAAACGGCATGACTTTTTCAAGA
GTGCCATGCCCGAAGGTTATGTACAGGAAAGAACTATATTTTTCAAAGATGACGGGAACTACAAGACACG
TGCTGAAGTCAAGTTTGAAGGTGATACCCTTGTTAATAGAATCGAGTTAAAAGGTATTGATTTTAAAGAA
GATGGAAACATTCTTGGACACAAATTGGAATACAACTATAACTCACACAATGTATACATCATGGCAGACA
AACAAAAGAATGGAATCAAAGCTAACTTCAAAATTAGACACAACATTGAAGATGGAAGCGTTCAACTAGC
AGACCATTATCAACAAAATACTCCAATTGGCGATGGCCCTGTCCTTTTACCAGACAACCATTACCTGTCC
ACACAATCTGCCCTTTCGAAAGATCCCAACGAAAAGAGAGACCACATGGTCCTTCTTGAGTTTGTAACAG
CTGCTGGGATTACACATGGCATGGATGAACTATACAAATAAGCGGCCGCTCGAGTCTAGAGGGCCCGTTT
AAACCCGCTGATCAGCCTCGACTGTGCCTTCTAGTTGCCAGCCATCTGTTGTTTGCCCCTCCCCCGTGCC
TTCCTTGACCCTGGAAGGTGCCACTCCCACTGTCCTTTCCTAATAAAATGAGGAAATTGCATCGCATTGT
CTGAGTAGGTGTCATTCTATTCTGGGGGGTGGGGTGGGGCAGGACAGCAAGGGGGAGGATTGGGAAGACA
ATAGCAGGCATGCTGGGGATGCGGTGGGCTCTATGGCTTCTGAGGCGGAAAGAACCAGCTGGGGCTCTAG
GGGGTATCCCC
[124 nt withheld, positions 4562-4685]
C
[91 nt withheld, positions 4687-4777]
AGGGTGATGGTTCACGTACCTAGAAGTTCCTATTCCGAAGTTCCTATTCTCTAGAAAGTATAGGAACTTC
CTTGGCCAAAAAGCCTGAACTCACCGCGACGTCTGTCGAGAAGTTTCTGATCGAAAAGTTCGACAGCGTC
TCCGACCTGATGCAGCTCTCGGAGGGCGAAGAATCTCGTGCTTTCAGCTTCGATGTAGGAGGGCGTGGAT
ATGTCCTGCGGGTAAATAGCTGCGCCGATGGTTTCTACAAAGATCGTTATGTTTATCGGCACTTTGCATC
GGCCGCGCTCCCGATTCCGGAAGTGCTTGACATTGGGGAATTCAGCGAGAGCCTGACCTATTGCATCTCC
CGCCGTGCACAGGGTGTCACGTTGCAAGACCTGCCTGAAACCGAACTGCCCGCTGTTCTGCAGCCGGTCG
CGGAGGCCATGGATGCGATCGCTGCGGCCGATCTTAGCCAGACGAGCGGGTTCGGCCCATTCGGACCGCA
AGGAATCGGTCAATACACTACATGGCGTGATTTCATATGCGCGATTGCTGATCCCCATGTGTATCACTGG
CAAACTGTGATGGACGACACCGTCAGTGCGTCCGTCGCGCAGGCTCTCGATGAGCTGATGCTTTGGGCCG
AGGACTGCCCCGAAGTCCGGCACCTCGTGCACGCGGATTTCGGCTCCAACAATGTCCTGACGGACAATGG
CCGCATAACAGCGGTCATTGACTGGAGCGAGGCGATGTTCGGGGATTCCCAATACGAGGTCGCCAACATC
TTCTTCTGGAGGCCGTGGTTGGCTTGTATGGAGCAGCAGACGCGCTACTTCGAGCGGAGGCATCCGGAGC
TTGCAGGATCGCCGCGGCTCCGGGCGTATATGCTCCGCATTGGTCTTGACCAACTCTATCAGAGCTTGGT
TGACGGCAATTTCGATGATGCAGCTTGGGCGCAGGGTCGATGCGACGCAATCGTCCGATCCGGAGCCGGG
ACTGTCGGGCGTACACAAATCGCCCGCAGAAGCGCGGCCGTCTGGACCGATGGCTGTGTAGAAGTACTCG
CCGATAGTGGAAACCGACGCCCCAGCACTCGTCCGAGGGCAAAGGAATAGCACGTACTACGAGATTTCGA
TTCCACCGCCGCCTTCTATGAAAGGTTGGGCTTCGGAATCGTTTTCCGGGACGCCGGCTGGATGATCCTC
CAGCGCGGGGATCTCATGCTGGAGTTCTTCGCCCACCCCAACTTGTTTATTGCAGCTTATAATGGTTACA
AATAAAGCAATAGCATCACAAATTTCACAAATAAAGCATTTTTTTCACTGCATTCTAGTTGTGGTTTGTC
CAAACTCATCAATGTATCTTATCATGTCTGTATACCGTCGACCTCTAGCTAGAGCTTGGCGTAATCATGG
TCATAGCTGTTTCCTGTGTGAAATTGTTATCCGCTCACAATTCCACACAACATACGAGCCGGAAGCATAA
AGTGTAAAGCCTGGGGTGCCTAATGAGTGAGCTAACTCACATTAATTGCGTTGCGCTCACTGCCCGCTTT
CCAGTCGGGAAACCTGTCGTGCCAGCTGCATTAATGAATCGGCCAACGCGCGGGGAGAGGCGGTTTGCGT
ATTGGGCGCTCTTCCGCTTCCTCGCTCACTGACTCGCTGCGCTCGGTCGTTCGGCTGCGGCGAGCGGTAT
CAGCTCACTCAAAGGCGGTAATACGGTTATCCACAGAATCAGGGGATAACGCAGGAAAGAACATGTGAGC
AAAAGGCCAGCAAAAGGCCAGGAACCGTAAAAAGGCCGCGTTGCTGGCGTTTTTCCATAGGCTCCGCCCC
CCTGACGAGCATCACAAAAATCGACGCTCAAGTCAGAGGTGGCGAAACCCGACAGGACTATAAAGATACC
AGGCGTTTCCCCCTGGAAGCTCCCTCGTGCGCTCTCCTGTTCCGACCCTGCCGCTTACCGGATACCTGTC
CGCCTTTCTCCCTTCGGGAAGCGTGGCGCTTTCTCATAGCTCACGCTGTAGGTATCTCAGTTCGGTGTAG
GTCGTTCGCTCCAAGCTGGGCTGTGTGCACGAACCCCCCGTTCAGCCCGACCGCTGCGCCTTATCCGGTA
ACTATCGTCTTGAGTCCAACCCGGTAAGACACGACTTATCGCCACTGGCAGCAGCCACTGGTAACAGGAT
TAGCAGAGCGAGGTATGTAGGCGGTGCTACAGAGTTCTTGAAGTGGTGGCCTAACTACGGCTACACTAGA
AGAACAGTATTTGGTATCTGCGCTCTGCTGAAGCCAGTTACCTTCGGAAAAAGAGTTGGTAGCTCTTGAT
CCGGCAAACAAACCACCGCTGGTAGCGGTGGTTTTTTTGTTTGCAAGCAGCAGATTACGCGCAGAAAAAA
AGGATCTCAAGAAGATCCTTTGATCTTTTCTACGGGGTCTGACGCTCAGTGGAACGAAAACTCACGTTAA
GGGATTTTGGTCATGAGATTATCAAAAAGGATCTTCACCTAGATCCTTTTAAATTAAAAATGAAGTTTTA
AATCAATCTAAAGTATATATGAGTAAACTTGGTCTGACAGTTACCAATGCTTAATCAGTGAGGCACCTAT
CTCAGCGATCTGTCTATTTCGTTCATCCATAGTTGCCTGACTCCCCGTCGTGTAGATAACTACGATACGG
GAGGGCTTACCATCTGGCCCCAGTGCTGCAATGATACCGCGAGACCCACGCTCACCGGCTCCAGATTTAT
CAGCAATAAACCAGCCAGCCGGAAGGGCCGAGCGCAGAAGTGGTCCTGCAACTTTATCCGCCTCCATCCA
GTCTATTAATTGTTGCCGGGAAGCTAGAGTAAGTAGTTCGCCAGTTAATAGTTTGCGCAACGTTGTTGCC
ATTGCTACAGGCATCGTGGTGTCACGCTCGTCGTTTGGTATGGCTTCATTCAGCTCCGGTTCCCAACGAT
CAAGGCGAGTTACATGATCCCCCATGTTGTGCAAAAAAGCGGTTAGCTCCTTCGGTCCTCCGATCGTTGT
CAGAAGTAAGTTGGCCGCAGTGTTATCACTCATGGTTATGGCAGCACTGCATAATTCTCTTACTGTCATG
CCATCCGTAAGATGCTTTTCTGTGACTGGTGAGTACTCAACCAAGTCATTCTGAGAATAGTGTATGCGGC
GACCGAGTTGCTCTTGCCCGGCGTCAATACGGGATAATACCGCGCCACATAGCAGAACTTTAAAAGTGCT
CATCATTGGAAAACGTTCTTCGGGGCGAAAACTCTCAAGGATCTTACCGCTGTTGAGATCCAGTTCGATG
TAACCCACTCGTGCACCCAACTGATCTTCAGCATCTTTTACTTTCACCAGCGTTTCTGGGTGAGCAAAAA
CAGGAAGGCAAAATGCCGCAAAAAAGGGAATAAGGGCGACACGGAAATGTTGAATACTCATACTCTTCCT
TTTTCAATATTATTGAAGCATTTATCAGGGTTATTGTCTCATGAGCGGATACATATTTGAATGTATTTAG
AAAAATAAACAAATAGGGGTTCCGCGCACATTTCCCCGAAAAGTGCCACCTGACGTC
